Addgene plasmid #234757: pcDNA3.1-PDGFRA-G853D-V5/HIS
Purpose: Expression of the G853D mutant variant of human PDGFRA, which might be associated with Melanoma
Depositing lab: Pavel Krejčí. Depositing organization: Masaryk University. Publication: One reporter for in-cell activity profiling of majority of protein kinase oncogenes. Gudernova I, Foldynova-Trantirkova S, Ghannamova BE, Fafilek B, Varecha M, Balek L, Hruba E, Jonatova L, Jelinkova I, Kunova Bosakova M, Trantirek L, Mayer J, Krejci P. Elife. 2017 Feb 15;6. pii: e21536. doi: 10.7554/eLife.21536. PubMed 28199182.
Backbone
  Vector backbone: pcDNA3.1-V5/His
  Backbone manufacturer: Invitrogen
  Vector type: Mammalian Expression
Growth in bacteria
  Bacterial resistance: Ampicillin, 100 μg/mL
  Growth temperature: 37°C
  Growth strain: DH5alpha
  Copy number: High Copy
Gene/Insert
  Gene/Insert name: PDGFRA-G853D receptor tyrosine kinase, full length
  Species: H. sapiens (human)
  Mutation: G853D substitution
  Entrez Gene: PDGFRA (a.k.a. CD140A, PDGFR-2, PDGFR2)
  Promoter: CMV
  Tag / fusion protein: V5/His (C terminal on insert)
  Cloning method: TOPO Cloning
Terms and licenses: Academic/Nonprofit Terms; Industry Terms: Not Available to Industry
How to cite: pcDNA3.1-PDGFRA-G853D-V5/HIS was a gift from Pavel Krejčí (Addgene plasmid # 234757 ; http://n2t.net/addgene:234757 ; RRID:Addgene_234757)
