[The description below was written by a language model from this plasmid's Addgene catalogue record and pLannotate feature annotations shown in this document.]
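Description:
pcDNA3.1-PDGFRA-G853D-V5/HIS is a mammalian expression plasmid built on the Invitrogen pcDNA3.1-V5/His backbone, into which the full-length human PDGFRA receptor tyrosine kinase carrying a G853D substitution was inserted by TOPO cloning. The sequenced plasmid is about 8.8 kb. It is propagated in E. coli as a high-copy plasmid through a ColE1/pUC-type origin and selected with ampicillin via the β-lactamase gene. An f1 origin is also present, which allows single-stranded DNA production. For selection in mammalian cells, the backbone carries a neomycin phosphotransferase gene driven by the SV40 enhancer/early promoter and terminated by the SV40 polyadenylation signal, which normally confers G418 resistance.

The PDGFRA open reading frame, which spans the numbering origin of the circular sequence record, lies downstream of the human CMV immediate-early enhancer and promoter. A T7 promoter sits between the CMV promoter and the insert and can serve for in vitro transcription or sequencing. The coding sequence is followed by a V5 epitope and then the bovine growth hormone polyadenylation signal. The catalogue lists a C-terminal V5/His tag, although only the V5 portion is annotated in the feature table. The remaining small annotations (lac promoter/operator, lacI, ble, bom and HIV-1 LTR fragments) appear to be backbone remnants or short sequence matches rather than functional parts of the design.

The plasmid is intended for expressing the G853D PDGFRA variant, which the record says might be associated with melanoma. The tag allows detection or purification of the protein. The associated publication concerns reporter-based profiling of protein kinase oncogene activity in cells.
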