Features (pLannotate 1.2.2; 21 found; start..end, strand, type, name):
   1756..1797    +  CDS            V5 tag: epitope tag from simian virus 5
   1853..2077    +  polyA_signal   bGH poly(A) signal: bovine growth hormone polyadenylation signal
   2081..2102    +  promoter       SV40 promoter (fragment): SV40 enhancer and early promoter
   2123..2551    +  rep_origin     f1 ori (sequence partly withheld): f1 bacteriophage origin of replication; arrow indicates direction of (+) strand synthesis
   2565..2894    +  promoter       SV40 promoter: SV40 enhancer and early promoter
   2961..3752    +  CDS            neo: KKA2_KLEPN - Also known as kan, nptII. Experimental evidence at protein level: Swiss-Prot protein existence level 1. Resistance to kanamycin, neomycin, paromomycin, ribostamycin, butirosin and gentamicin B. From Klebsiella pneumoniae.
   3778..3936    +  CDS            ble (fragment): BLE_KLEPN - Experimental evidence at protein level: Swiss-Prot protein existence level 1. Binding protein with a strong affinity to the bleomycin family of antibiotics. Binds to CL990; an antimitotic-antibiotic compound. From Klebsiella pneumoniae.
   3931..4052    +  polyA_signal   SV40 poly(A) signal: SV40 polyadenylation signal
   4125..4141    -  protein_bind   lac operator: The lac repressor binds to the lac operator to inhibit transcription in E. coli. This inhibition can be relieved by adding lactose or isopropyl-β-D-thiogalactopyranoside (IPTG). lac repressor encoded by lacI
   4149..4179    -  promoter       lac promoter: promoter for the E. coli lac operon
   4194..4215    -  protein_bind   CAP binding site: CAP binding activates transcription in the presence of cAMP. E. coli catabolite activator protein
   4228..4320    -  CDS            lacI (fragment): lac repressor; lacI; The lac repressor binds to the lac operator to inhibit transcription in E. coli. This inhibition can be relieved by adding lactose or isopropyl-β-D-thiogalactopyranoside (IPTG).
   4503..5091    -  rep_origin     ori: high-copy-number ColE1/pMB1/pBR322/pUC origin of replication
   5262..6122    -  CDS            AmpR: β-lactamase; bla; confers resistance to ampicillin, carbenicillin, and related antibiotics
   6123..6227    -  promoter       AmpR promoter: bla
   6286..6338    -  misc_feature   bom (fragment): basis of mobility region from pBR322
   6493..6872    +  enhancer       CMV enhancer: human cytomegalovirus immediate early enhancer
   6873..7076    +  promoter       CMV promoter: human cytomegalovirus (CMV) immediate early promoter
   7072..7105    +  LTR            5' LTR (truncated) (fragment): truncated 5' long terminal repeat (LTR) from HIV-1
   7121..7139    +  promoter       T7 promoter: promoter for bacteriophage T7 RNA polymerase
   7197..1683    +  CDS            PDGFRA (across the origin): PGFRA_HUMAN - Also known as PDGFR2, RHEPDGFRA. Experimental evidence at protein level: Swiss-Prot protein existence level 1. Tyrosine-protein kinase that acts as a cell-surface receptor for PDGFA, PDGFB and PDGFC and plays an essential role in the regulation of embryonic development, cell proliferation, survival and chemotaxis. Depending on the context, promotes or inhibits cell proliferation and cell migration. Plays an important role in the differentiation of bone marrow-derived mesenchymal stem cells. Required for normal skeleton development and cephalic closure during embryonic development
>Addgene plasmid #234757 | pcDNA3.1-PDGFRA-G853D-V5/HIS | addgene full sequence | sequence record 468951 | Addgene NGS Result
GCTGCAGTCCTGGTGCTGTTGGTGATTGTGATCATCTCACTTATTGTCCTGGTTGTCATTTGGAAACAGA
AACCGAGGTATGAAATTCGCTGGAGGGTCATTGAATCAATCAGCCCGGATGGACATGAATATATTTATGT
GGACCCGATGCAGCTGCCTTATGACTCAAGATGGGAGTTTCCAAGAGATGGACTAGTGCTTGGTCGGGTC
TTGGGGTCTGGAGCGTTTGGGAAGGTGGTTGAAGGAACAGCCTATGGATTAAGCCGGTCCCAACCTGTCA
TGAAAGTTGCAGTGAAGATGCTAAAACCCACGGCCAGATCCAGTGAAAAACAAGCTCTCATGTCTGAACT
GAAGATAATGACTCACCTGGGGCCACATTTGAACATTGTAAACTTGCTGGGAGCCTGCACCAAGTCAGGC
CCCATTTACATCATCACAGAGTATTGCTTCTATGGAGATTTGGTCAACTATTTGCATAAGAATAGGGATA
GCTTCCTGAGCCACCACCCAGAGAAGCCAAAGAAAGAGCTGGATATCTTTGGATTGAACCCTGCTGATGA
AAGCACACGGAGCTATGTTATTTTATCTTTTGAAAACAATGGTGACTACATGGACATGAAGCAGGCTGAT
ACTACACAGTATGTCCCCATGCTAGAAAGGAAAGAGGTTTCTAAATATTCCGACATCCAGAGATCACTCT
ATGATCGTCCAGCCTCATATAAGAAGAAATCTATGTTAGACTCAGAAGTCAAAAACCTCCTTTCAGATGA
TAACTCAGAAGGCCTTACTTTATTGGATTTGTTGAGCTTCACCTATCAAGTTGCCCGAGGAATGGAGTTT
TTGGCTTCAAAAAATTGTGTCCACCGTGATCTGGCTGCTCGCAACGTCCTCCTGGCACAAGGAAAAATTG
TGAAGATCTGTGACTTTGGCCTGGCCAGAGACATCATGCATGATTCGAACTATGTGTCGAAAGACAGTAC
CTTTCTGCCCGTGAAGTGGATGGCTCCTGAGAGCATCTTTGACAACCTCTACACCACACTGAGTGATGTC
TGGTCTTATGGCATTCTGCTCTGGGAGATCTTTTCCCTTGGTGGCACCCCTTACCCCGGCATGATGGTGG
ATTCTACTTTCTACAATAAGATCAAGAGTGGGTACCGGATGGCCAAGCCTGACCACGCTACCAGTGAAGT
CTACGAGATCATGGTGAAATGCTGGAACAGTGAGCCGGAGAAGAGACCCTCCTTTTACCACCTGAGTGAG
ATTGTGGAGAATCTGCTGCCTGGACAATATAAAAAGAGTTATGAAAAAATTCACCTGGACTTCCTGAAGA
GTGACCATCCTGCTGTGGCACGCATGCGTGTGGACTCAGACAATGCATACATTGGTGTCACCTACAAAAA
CGAGGAAGACAAGCTGAAGGACTGGGAGGGTGGTCTGGATGAGCAGAGACTGAGCGCTGACAGTGGCTAC
ATCATTCCTCTGCCTGACATTGACCCTGTCCCTGAGGAGGAGGACCTGGGCAAGAGGAACAGACACAGCT
CGCAGACCTCTGAAGAGAGTGCCATTGAGACGGGTTCCAGCAGTTCCACCTTCATCAAGAGAGAGGACGA
GACCATTGAAGACATCGACATGATGGACGACATCGGCATAGACTCTTCAGACCTGGTGGAAGACAGCTTT
CTTAAGGGTCAAGACAATTCTGCAGATATCCAGCACAGTGGCGGCCGCTCGAGTCTAGAGGGCCCGCGGT
TCGAAGGTAAGCCTATCCCTAACCCTCTCCTCGGTCTCGATTCTACGCGTACCGGTCATCATCACCATCA
CCATTGAGTTTAAACCCGCTGATCAGCCTCGACTGTGCCTTCTAGTTGCCAGCCATCTGTTGTTTGCCCC
TCCCCCGTGCCTTCCTTGACCCTGGAAGGTGCCACTCCCACTGTCCTTTCCTAATAAAATGAGGAAATTG
CATCGCATTGTCTGAGTAGGTGTCATTCTATTCTGGGGGGTGGGGTGGGGCAGGACAGCAAGGGGGAGGA
TTGGGAAGACAATAGCAGGCATGCTGGGGATGCGGTGGGCTCTATGGCTTCTGAGGCGGAAAGAACCAGC
TGGGGCTCTAGGGGGTATCCCC
[124 nt withheld, positions 2123-2246]
C
[91 nt withheld, positions 2248-2338]
A
[49 nt withheld, positions 2340-2388]
CCTTTGACGTTGGAGTCCACGTTCTTT
[37 nt withheld, positions 2416-2452]
ACCCTATCTCGGTCTATTCTTTTGATTTATAAGGGATTTTGCCGATTTCGGCCTATTGGTTAAAAAATGA
GCTGATTTAACAAAAATTTAACGCGAATTAATTCTGTGGAATGTGTGTCAGTTAGGGTGTGGAAAGTCCC
CAGGCTCCCCAGCAGGCAGAAGTATGCAAAGCATGCATCTCAATTAGTCAGCAACCAGGTGTGGAAAGTC
CCCAGGCTCCCCAGCAGGCAGAAGTATGCAAAGCATGCATCTCAATTAGTCAGCAACCATAGTCCCGCCC
CTAACTCCGCCCATCCCGCCCCTAACTCCGCCCAGTTCCGCCCATTCTCCGCCCCATGGCTGACTAATTT
TTTTTATTTATGCAGAGGCCGAGGCCGCCTCTGCCTCTGAGCTATTCCAGAAGTAGTGAGGAGGCTTTTT
TGGAGGCCTAGGCTTTTGCAAAAAGCTCCCGGGAGCTTGTATATCCATTTTCGGATCTGATCAAGAGACA
GGATGAGGATCGTTTCGCATGATTGAACAAGATGGATTGCACGCAGGTTCTCCGGCCGCTTGGGTGGAGA
GGCTATTCGGCTATGACTGGGCACAACAGACAATCGGCTGCTCTGATGCCGCCGTGTTCCGGCTGTCAGC
GCAGGGGCGCCCGGTTCTTTTTGTCAAGACCGACCTGTCCGGTGCCCTGAATGAACTGCAGGACGAGGCA
GCGCGGCTATCGTGGCTGGCCACGACGGGCGTTCCTTGCGCAGCTGTGCTCGACGTTGTCACTGAAGCGG
GAAGGGACTGGCTGCTATTGGGCGAAGTGCCGGGGCAGGATCTCCTGTCATCTCACCTTGCTCCTGCCGA
GAAAGTATCCATCATGGCTGATGCAATGCGGCGGCTGCATACGCTTGATCCGGCTACCTGCCCATTCGAC
CACCAAGCGAAACATCGCATCGAGCGAGCACGTACTCGGATGGAAGCCGGTCTTGTCGATCAGGATGATC
TGGACGAAGAGCATCAGGGGCTCGCGCCAGCCGAACTGTTCGCCAGGCTCAAGGCGCGCATGCCCGACGG
CGAGGATCTCGTCGTGACCCATGGCGATGCCTGCTTGCCGAATATCATGGTGGAAAATGGCCGCTTTTCT
GGATTCATCGACTGTGGCCGGCTGGGTGTGGCGGACCGCTATCAGGACATAGCGTTGGCTACCCGTGATA
TTGCTGAAGAGCTTGGCGGCGAATGGGCTGACCGCTTCCTCGTGCTTTACGGTATCGCCGCTCCCGATTC
GCAGCGCATCGCCTTCTATCGCCTTCTTGACGAGTTCTTCTGAGCGGGACTCTGGGGTTCGCGAAATGAC
CGACCAAGCGACGCCCAACCTGCCATCACGAGATTTCGATTCCACCGCCGCCTTCTATGAAAGGTTGGGC
TTCGGAATCGTTTTCCGGGACGCCGGCTGGATGATCCTCCAGCGCGGGGATCTCATGCTGGAGTTCTTCG
CCCACCCCAACTTGTTTATTGCAGCTTATAATGGTTACAAATAAAGCAATAGCATCACAAATTTCACAAA
TAAAGCATTTTTTTCACTGCATTCTAGTTGTGGTTTGTCCAAACTCATCAATGTATCTTATCATGTCTGT
ATACCGTCGACCTCTAGCTAGAGCTTGGCGTAATCATGGTCATAGCTGTTTCCTGTGTGAAATTGTTATC
CGCTCACAATTCCACACAACATACGAGCCGGAAGCATAAAGTGTAAAGCCTGGGGTGCCTAATGAGTGAG
CTAACTCACATTAATTGCGTTGCGCTCACTGCCCGCTTTCCAGTCGGGAAACCTGTCGTGCCAGCTGCAT
TAATGAATCGGCCAACGCGCGGGGAGAGGCGGTTTGCGTATTGGGCGCTCTTCCGCTTCCTCGCTCACTG
ACTCGCTGCGCTCGGTCGTTCGGCTGCGGCGAGCGGTATCAGCTCACTCAAAGGCGGTAATACGGTTATC
CACAGAATCAGGGGATAACGCAGGAAAGAACATGTGAGCAAAAGGCCAGCAAAAGGCCAGGAACCGTAAA
AAGGCCGCGTTGCTGGCGTTTTTCCATAGGCTCCGCCCCCCTGACGAGCATCACAAAAATCGACGCTCAA
GTCAGAGGTGGCGAAACCCGACAGGACTATAAAGATACCAGGCGTTTCCCCCTGGAAGCTCCCTCGTGCG
CTCTCCTGTTCCGACCCTGCCGCTTACCGGATACCTGTCCGCCTTTCTCCCTTCGGGAAGCGTGGCGCTT
TCTCATAGCTCACGCTGTAGGTATCTCAGTTCGGTGTAGGTCGTTCGCTCCAAGCTGGGCTGTGTGCACG
AACCCCCCGTTCAGCCCGACCGCTGCGCCTTATCCGGTAACTATCGTCTTGAGTCCAACCCGGTAAGACA
CGACTTATCGCCACTGGCAGCAGCCACTGGTAACAGGATTAGCAGAGCGAGGTATGTAGGCGGTGCTACA
GAGTTCTTGAAGTGGTGGCCTAACTACGGCTACACTAGAAGAACAGTATTTGGTATCTGCGCTCTGCTGA
AGCCAGTTACCTTCGGAAAAAGAGTTGGTAGCTCTTGATCCGGCAAACAAACCACCGCTGGTAGCGGTGG
TTTTTTTGTTTGCAAGCAGCAGATTACGCGCAGAAAAAAAGGATCTCAAGAAGATCCTTTGATCTTTTCT
ACGGGGTCTGACGCTCAGTGGAACGAAAACTCACGTTAAGGGATTTTGGTCATGAGATTATCAAAAAGGA
TCTTCACCTAGATCCTTTTAAATTAAAAATGAAGTTTTAAATCAATCTAAAGTATATATGAGTAAACTTG
GTCTGACAGTTACCAATGCTTAATCAGTGAGGCACCTATCTCAGCGATCTGTCTATTTCGTTCATCCATA
GTTGCCTGACTCCCCGTCGTGTAGATAACTACGATACGGGAGGGCTTACCATCTGGCCCCAGTGCTGCAA
TGATACCGCGAGACCCACGCTCACCGGCTCCAGATTTATCAGCAATAAACCAGCCAGCCGGAAGGGCCGA
GCGCAGAAGTGGTCCTGCAACTTTATCCGCCTCCATCCAGTCTATTAATTGTTGCCGGGAAGCTAGAGTA
AGTAGTTCGCCAGTTAATAGTTTGCGCAACGTTGTTGCCATTGCTACAGGCATCGTGGTGTCACGCTCGT
CGTTTGGTATGGCTTCATTCAGCTCCGGTTCCCAACGATCAAGGCGAGTTACATGATCCCCCATGTTGTG
CAAAAAAGCGGTTAGCTCCTTCGGTCCTCCGATCGTTGTCAGAAGTAAGTTGGCCGCAGTGTTATCACTC
ATGGTTATGGCAGCACTGCATAATTCTCTTACTGTCATGCCATCCGTAAGATGCTTTTCTGTGACTGGTG
AGTACTCAACCAAGTCATTCTGAGAATAGTGTATGCGGCGACCGAGTTGCTCTTGCCCGGCGTCAATACG
GGATAATACCGCGCCACATAGCAGAACTTTAAAAGTGCTCATCATTGGAAAACGTTCTTCGGGGCGAAAA
CTCTCAAGGATCTTACCGCTGTTGAGATCCAGTTCGATGTAACCCACTCGTGCACCCAACTGATCTTCAG
CATCTTTTACTTTCACCAGCGTTTCTGGGTGAGCAAAAACAGGAAGGCAAAATGCCGCAAAAAAGGGAAT
AAGGGCGACACGGAAATGTTGAATACTCATACTCTTCCTTTTTCAATATTATTGAAGCATTTATCAGGGT
TATTGTCTCATGAGCGGATACATATTTGAATGTATTTAGAAAAATAAACAAATAGGGGTTCCGCGCACAT
TTCCCCGAAAAGTGCCACCTGACGTCGACGGATCGGGAGATCTCCCGATCCCCTATGGTGCACTCTCAGT
ACAATCTGCTCTGATGCCGCATAGTTAAGCCAGTATCTGCTCCCTGCTTGTGTGTTGGAGGTCGCTGAGT
AGTGCGCGAGCAAAATTTAAGCTACAACAAGGCAAGGCTTGACCGACAATTGCATGAAGAATCTGCTTAG
GGTTAGGCGTTTTGCGCTGCTTCGCGATGTACGGGCCAGATATACGCGTTGACATTGATTATTGACTAGT
TATTAATAGTAATCAATTACGGGGTCATTAGTTCATAGCCCATATATGGAGTTCCGCGTTACATAACTTA
CGGTAAATGGCCCGCCTGGCTGACCGCCCAACGACCCCCGCCCATTGACGTCAATAATGACGTATGTTCC
CATAGTAACGCCAATAGGGACTTTCCATTGACGTCAATGGGTGGAGTATTTACGGTAAACTGCCCACTTG
GCAGTACATCAAGTGTATCATATGCCAAGTACGCCCCCTATTGACGTCAATGACGGTAAATGGCCCGCCT
GGCATTATGCCCAGTACATGACCTTATGGGACTTTCCTACTTGGCAGTACATCTACGTATTAGTCATCGC
TATTACCATGGTGATGCGGTTTTGGCAGTACATCAATGGGCGTGGATAGCGGTTTGACTCACGGGGATTT
CCAAGTCTCCACCCCATTGACGTCAATGGGAGTTTGTTTTGGCACCAAAATCAACGGGACTTTCCAAAAT
GTCGTAACAACTCCGCCCCATTGACGCAAATGGGCGGTAGGCGTGTACGGTGGGAGGTCTATATAAGCAG
AGCTCTCTGGCTAACTAGAGAACCCACTGCTTACTGGCTTATCGAAATTAATACGACTCACTATAGGGAG
ACCCAAGCTGGCTAGTTAAGCTTGGTACCGAGCTCGGATCCAGTACCCTTCACCATGGGGACTTCCCATC
CGGCGTTCCTGGTCTTAGGCTGTCTTCTCACAGGGCTGAGCCTAATCCTCTGCCAGCTTTCATTACCCTC
TATCCTTCCAAATGAAAATGAAAAGGTTGTGCAGCTGAATTCATCCTTTTCTCTGAGATGCTTTGGGGAG
AGTGAAGTGAGCTGGCAGTACCCCATGTCTGAAGAAGAGAGCTCCGATGTGGAAATCAGAAATGAAGAAA
ACAACAGCGGCCTTTTTGTGACGGTCTTGGAAGTGAGCAGTGCCTCGGCGGCCCACACAGGGTTGTACAC
TTGCTATTACAACCACACTCAGACAGAAGAGAATGAGCTTGAAGGCAGGCACATTTACATCTATGTGCCA
GACCCAGATGTAGCCTTTGTACCTCTAGGAATGACGGATTATTTAGTCATCGTGGAGGATGATGATTCTG
CCATTATACCTTGTCGCACAACTGATCCCGAGACTCCTGTAACCTTACACAACAGTGAGGGGGTGGTACC
TGCCTCCTACGACAGCAGACAGGGCTTTAATGGGACCTTCACTGTAGGGCCCTATATCTGTGAGGCCACC
GTCAAAGGAAAGAAGTTCCAGACCATCCCATTTAATGTTTATGCTTTAAAAGCAACATCAGAGCTGGATC
TAGAAATGGAAGCTCTTAAAACCGTGTATAAGTCAGGGGAAACGATTGTGGTCACCTGTGCTGTTTTTAA
CAATGAGGTGGTTGACCTTCAATGGACTTACCCTGGAGAAGTGAAAGGCAAAGGCATCACAATGCTGGAA
GAAATCAAAGTCCCATCCATCAAATTGGTGTACACTTTGACGGTCCCCGAGGCCACGGTGAAAGACAGTG
GAGATTACGAATGTGCTGCCCGCCAGGCTACCAGGGAGGTCAAAGAAATGAAGAAAGTCACTATTTCTGT
CCATGAGAAAGGTTTCATTGAAATCAAACCCACCTTCAGCCAGTTGGAAGCTGTCAACCTGCATGAAGTC
AAACATTTTGTTGTAGAGGTGCGGGCCTACCCACCTCCCAGGATATCCTGGCTGAAAAACAATCTGACTC
TGATTGAAAATCTCACTGAGATCACCACTGATGTGGAAAAGATTCAGGAAATAAGGTATCGAAGCAAATT
AAAGCTGATCCGTGCTAAGGAAGAAGACAGTGGCCATTATACTATTGTAGCTCAAAATGAAGATGCTGTG
AAGAGCTATACTTTTGAACTGTTAACTCAAGTTCCTTCATCCATTCTGGACTTGGTCGATGATCACCATG
GCTCAACTGGGGGACAGACGGTGAGGTGCACAGCTGAAGGCACGCCGCTTCCTGATATTGAGTGGATGAT
ATGCAAAGATATTAAGAAATGTAATAATGAAACTTCCTGGACTATTTTGGCCAACAATGTCTCAAACATC
ATCACGGAGATCCACTCCCGAGACAGGAGTACCGTGGAGGGCCGTGTGACTTTCGCCAAAGTGGAGGAGA
CCATCGCCGTGCGATGCCTGGCTAAGAATCTCCTTGGAGCTGAGAACCGAGAGCTGAAGCTGGTGGCTCC
CACCCTGCGTTCTGAACTCACGGTGGCT
